LOCUS       066_BB2_L_CD_syn_BbsI_g 2215 bp DNA circular UNA
FEATURES             Location/Qualifiers
     Promoter        84..112
                     /label=AmpR_promoter
     CDS             154..1011
                     /label=AmpR
     Replication_ori 1225..1843
                     /label=pBR322_origin
     Region          2111..2215
                     /label=Linker
     Terminator      2117..2156
                     /label=BBa_B1007
     Fusion_Site     2164..2167
                     /label=FS_C
     Fusion_Site     2168..2171
                     /label=FS_1
     Fusion_Site     2200..2203
                     /label=FS_4
     Fusion_Site     2204..2207
                     /label=FS_D
ORIGIN
        1 CCGGTGCCGC TACAGGGCGC GTCAGGTGGC ACTTTTCGGG GAAATGTGCG CGGAACCCCT
       61 ATTTGTTTAT TTTTCTAAAT ACATTCAAAT ATGTATCCGC TCATGAGACA ATAACCCTGA
      121 TAAATGCTTC AATAATATTG AAAAAGGAAG AGTATGAGTA TTCAACATTT CCGTGTCGCC
      181 CTTATTCCCT TTTTTGCGGC ATTTTGCCTT CCTGTTTTTG CTCACCCAGA AACGCTGGTG
      241 AAAGTAAAAG ATGCTGAAGA TCAGTTGGGT GCACGAGTGG GTTACATCGA ACTGGATCTC
      301 AACAGCGGTA AGATCCTTGA GAGTTTTCGC CCCGAAGAAC GTTTTCCAAT GATGAGCACT
      361 TTTAAAGTTC TGCTATGTGG CGCGGTATTA TCCCGTATTG ACGCCGGGCA AGAGCAACTC
      421 GGTCGCCGCA TACACTATTC TCAGAATGAC TTGGTTGAGT ACTCACCAGT CACAGAAAAG
      481 CATCTTACGG ATGGCATGAC AGTAAGAGAA TTATGCAGTG CTGCCATAAC CATGAGTGAT
      541 AACACTGCGG CCAACTTACT TCTGACAACG ATCGGAGGAC CGAAGGAGCT AACCGCTTTT
      601 TTGCACAACA TGGGGGATCA TGTAACTCGC CTTGATCGTT GGGAACCGGA GCTGAATGAA
      661 GCCATACCAA ACGACGAGCG TGACACCACG ATGCCTGTAG CAATGGCAAC AACGTTGCGC
      721 AAACTATTAA CTGGCGAACT ACTTACTCTA GCTTCCCGGC AACAATTAAT AGACTGGATG
      781 GAGGCGGATA AAGTTGCAGG ACCACTTCTG CGCTCGGCCC TTCCGGCTGG CTGGTTTATT
      841 GCTGATAAAT CTGGAGCCGG TGAGCGTGGC TCTCGCGGTA TCATTGCAGC ACTGGGGCCA
      901 GATGGTAAGC CCTCCCGTAT CGTAGTTATC TACACGACGG GGAGTCAGGC AACTATGGAT
      961 GAACGAAATA GACAGATCGC TGAGATAGGT GCCTCACTGA TTAAGCATTG GTAACTGTCA
     1021 GACCAAGTTT ACTCATATAT ACTTTAGATT GATTTAAAAC TTCATTTTTA ATTTAAAAGG
     1081 ATCTAGGTGA AGATCCTTTT TGATAATCTC ATGAACAATA AAACTGTCTG CTTACATAAA
     1141 CAGTAATACA AGGGGTGTAG ATCTCATGAC CAAAATCCCT TAACGTGAGT TTTCGTTCCA
     1201 CTGAGCGTCA GACCCCGTAG AAAAGATCAA AGGATCTTCT TGAGATCCTT TTTTTCTGCG
     1261 CGTAATCTGC TGCTTGCAAA CAAAAAAACC ACCGCTACCA GCGGTGGTTT GTTTGCCGGA
     1321 TCAAGAGCTA CCAACTCTTT TTCCGAAGGT AACTGGCTTC AGCAGAGCGC AGATACCAAA
     1381 TACTGTCCTT CTAGTGTAGC CGTAGTTAGG CCACCACTTC AAGAACTCTG TAGCACCGCC
     1441 TACATACCTC GCTCTGCTAA TCCTGTTACC AGTGGCTGCT GCCAGTGGCG ATAAGTCGTG
     1501 TCTTACCGGG TTGGACTCAA GACGATAGTT ACCGGATAAG GCGCAGCGGT CGGGCTGAAC
     1561 GGGGGGTTCG TGCACACAGC CCAGCTTGGA GCGAACGACC TACACCGAAC TGAGATACCT
     1621 ACAGCGTGAG CTATGAGAAA GCGCCACGCT TCCCGAAGGG AGAAAGGCGG ACAGGTATCC
     1681 GGTAAGCGGC AGGGTCGGAA CAGGAGAGCG CACGAGGGAG CTTCCAGGGG GAAACGCCTG
     1741 GTATCTTTAT AGTCCTGTCG GGTTTCGCCA CCTCTGACTT GAGCGTCGAT TTTTGTGATG
     1801 CTCGTCAGGG GGGCGGAGCC TATGGAAAAA CGCCAGCAAC GCGGCCTTTT TACGGTTCCT
     1861 GGCCTTTTGC TGGCCTTTTG CTCACATGTT CTTTCCTGCG TTATCCCCTG ATTCTGTGGA
     1921 TAACCGTATT ACCGCCTTTG AGTGAGCTGA TACCGCTCGC CGCAGCCGAA CGACCGAGCG
     1981 CAGCGAGTCA GTGAGCGAGG AAGCGGAAGA GCGCCCAATA CGCAAACCGC CTCTCCCCGC
     2041 GCGTTGGCCG ATTCATTAAT GCAGCTGGCA CGACAGGTTT CCCGACTGGA AAGCGGGCAG
     2101 TGAGCGCAAC ACTAGTcgca aaaaaccccg cccctgacag ggcggggttt tttcgcGGTC
     2161 TCCAATTGGA GGCGTCTTCG GATCCCTCGA GGAAGACGCC GCTAGCTGGA GACCA
//
