>Addgene plasmid #98536 | BB2_CD | addgene full sequence | sequence record 192096 | Addgene NGS Result
CCGGTGCCGCTACAGGGCGCGTCAGGTGGCACTTTTCGGGGAAATGTGCGCGGAACCCCTATTTGTTTAT
TTTTCTAAATACATTCAAATATGTATCCGCTCATGAGACAATAACCCTGATAAATGCTTCAATAATATTG
AAAAAGGAAGAGTATGAGTATTCAACATTTCCGTGTCGCCCTTATTCCCTTTTTTGCGGCATTTTGCCTT
CCTGTTTTTGCTCACCCAGAAACGCTGGTGAAAGTAAAAGATGCTGAAGATCAGTTGGGTGCACGAGTGG
GTTACATCGAACTGGATCTCAACAGCGGTAAGATCCTTGAGAGTTTTCGCCCCGAAGAACGTTTTCCAAT
GATGAGCACTTTTAAAGTTCTGCTATGTGGCGCGGTATTATCCCGTATTGACGCCGGGCAAGAGCAACTC
GGTCGCCGCATACACTATTCTCAGAATGACTTGGTTGAGTACTCACCAGTCACAGAAAAGCATCTTACGG
ATGGCATGACAGTAAGAGAATTATGCAGTGCTGCCATAACCATGAGTGATAACACTGCGGCCAACTTACT
TCTGACAACGATCGGAGGACCGAAGGAGCTAACCGCTTTTTTGCACAACATGGGGGATCATGTAACTCGC
CTTGATCGTTGGGAACCGGAGCTGAATGAAGCCATACCAAACGACGAGCGTGACACCACGATGCCTGTAG
CAATGGCAACAACGTTGCGCAAACTATTAACTGGCGAACTACTTACTCTAGCTTCCCGGCAACAATTAAT
AGACTGGATGGAGGCGGATAAAGTTGCAGGACCACTTCTGCGCTCGGCCCTTCCGGCTGGCTGGTTTATT
GCTGATAAATCTGGAGCCGGTGAGCGTGGCTCTCGCGGTATCATTGCAGCACTGGGGCCAGATGGTAAGC
CCTCCCGTATCGTAGTTATCTACACGACGGGGAGTCAGGCAACTATGGATGAACGAAATAGACAGATCGC
TGAGATAGGTGCCTCACTGATTAAGCATTGGTAACTGTCAGACCAAGTTTACTCATATATACTTTAGATT
GATTTAAAACTTCATTTTTAATTTAAAAGGATCTAGGTGAAGATCCTTTTTGATAATCTCATGAACAATA
AAACTGTCTGCTTACATAAACAGTAATACAAGGGGTGTAGATCTCATGACCAAAATCCCTTAACGTGAGT
TTTCGTTCCACTGAGCGTCAGACCCCGTAGAAAAGATCAAAGGATCTTCTTGAGATCCTTTTTTTCTGCG
CGTAATCTGCTGCTTGCAAACAAAAAAACCACCGCTACCAGCGGTGGTTTGTTTGCCGGATCAAGAGCTA
CCAACTCTTTTTCCGAAGGTAACTGGCTTCAGCAGAGCGCAGATACCAAATACTGTTCTTCTAGTGTAGC
CGTAGTTAGGCCACCACTTCAAGAACTCTGTAGCACCGCCTACATACCTCGCTCTGCTAATCCTGTTACC
AGTGGCTGCTGCCAGTGGCGATAAGTCGTGTCTTACCGGGTTGGACTCAAGACGATAGTTACCGGATAAG
GCGCAGCGGTCGGGCTGAACGGGGGGTTCGTGCACACAGCCCAGCTTGGAGCGAACGACCTACACCGAAC
TGAGATACCTACAGCGTGAGCTATGAGAAAGCGCCACGCTTCCCGAAGGGAGAAAGGCGGACAGGTATCC
GGTAAGCGGCAGGGTCGGAACAGGAGAGCGCACGAGGGAGCTTCCAGGGGGAAACGCCTGGTATCTTTAT
AGTCCTGTCGGGTTTCGCCACCTCTGACTTGAGCGTCGATTTTTGTGATGCTCGTCAGGGGGGCGGAGCC
TATGGAAAAACGCCAGCAACGCGGCCTTTTTACGGTTCCTGGCCTTTTGCTGGCCTTTTGCTCACATGTT
CTTTCCTGCGTTATCCCCTGATTCTGTGGATAACCGTATTACCGCCTTTGAGTGAGCTGATACCGCTCGC
CGCAGCCGAACGACCGAGCGCAGCGAGTCAGTGAGCGAGGAAGCGGAAGAGCGCCCAATACGCAAACCGC
CTCTCCCCGCGCGTTGGCCGATTCATTAATGCAGCTGGCACGACAGGTTTCCCGACTGGAAAGCGGGCAG
TGAGCGCAACACTAGTCGCAAAAAACCCCGCCCCTGACAGGGCGGGGTTTTTTCGCGGTCTCCAATTGGA
GGCGTCTTCGGATCCCTCGAGGAAGACGCCGCTAGCTGGAGACCA
Features (pLannotate 1.2.2; 5 found; start..end, strand, type, name):
      6..22      -  rep_origin     f1 ori (fragment): f1 bacteriophage origin of replication; arrow indicates direction of (+) strand synthesis
     49..153     +  promoter       AmpR promoter: bla
    154..1014    +  CDS            AmpR: β-lactamase; bla; confers resistance to ampicillin, carbenicillin, and related antibiotics
   1240..1828    +  rep_origin     ori: high-copy-number ColE1/pMB1/pBR322/pUC origin of replication
   2011..2103    +  CDS            lacI (fragment): lac repressor; lacI; The lac repressor binds to the lac operator to inhibit transcription in E. coli. This inhibition can be relieved by adding lactose or isopropyl-β-D-thiogalactopyranoside (IPTG).
