[The description below was written by a language model from this plasmid's Addgene catalogue record, the feature table of its GenBank file and pLannotate feature annotations shown in this document.]
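Description:
BB2_CD is an empty level-2 backbone ("BB2") from the GoldenPiCS system, a Golden Gate-derived modular cloning toolkit developed for synthetic biology in the yeast Pichia pastoris. It is a small circular plasmid of about 2.2 kb, catalogued as a bacterial vector and maintained in E. coli. Propagation relies on a high-copy pBR322/ColE1-type origin, and selection is by ampicillin through a β-lactamase (AmpR) gene driven by its own bla promoter. The record lists no yeast replication origin, yeast selection marker or genomic integration locus, which fits its role as an intermediate assembly vector rather than a final Pichia expression plasmid.

There is no insert. The functional part is a linker of roughly 100 bp that serves as the cloning site. It contains a short synthetic terminator (BBa_B1007) followed by four annotated four-base fusion sites arranged as FS_C and FS_1 on one side and FS_4 and FS_D on the other. In Golden Gate cloning, type IIS enzymes cut outside their recognition sequences to leave defined overhangs. Here the inner sites 1 and 4 are positioned to accept the parts that make up a single transcription unit, which is the stated purpose of the backbone. The outer sites C and D, which give the plasmid its name, would then flank the finished unit and set its position when several units are combined in a higher-level backbone. The GenBank locus name mentions BbsI, suggesting this is one of the enzymes involved, though the record does not annotate the recognition sites. Automated annotation also flags short f1 ori and lacI fragments, which are probably non-functional remnants of backbone sequence.
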