Addgene plasmid #98536: BB2_CD
Purpose: (Empty Backbone) empty BB2 for transcription unit cloning
Depositing lab: Brigitte Gasser & Diethard Mattanovich & Michael Sauer. Depositing organization: Universitaet fur Bodenkultur Wien (BOKU-WIEN). Publication: GoldenPiCS: a Golden Gate-derived modular cloning system for applied synthetic biology in the yeast Pichia pastoris. Prielhofer R, Barrero JJ, Steuer S, Gassler T, Zahrl R, Baumann K, Sauer M, Mattanovich D, Gasser B, Marx H. BMC Syst Biol. 2017 Dec 8;11(1):123. doi: 10.1186/s12918-017-0492-3. PubMed 29221460.
Backbone
  Vector backbone: BB2
  Backbone size (bp): 2179
  Vector type: Bacterial Expression
Growth in bacteria
  Bacterial resistance: Ampicillin, 100 μg/mL
  Growth temperature: 37°C
  Growth strain: DH10B
  Copy number: High Copy
Gene/Insert
  Gene/Insert name: None
Terms and licenses: Academic/Nonprofit Terms; Industry Terms: Not Available to Industry
How to cite: BB2_CD was a gift from Brigitte Gasser & Diethard Mattanovich & Michael Sauer (Addgene plasmid # 98536 ; http://n2t.net/addgene:98536 ; RRID:Addgene_98536)
